Addgene plasmid #90154: pT2-cryR;cldn5bCE1-P1Egfp
Purpose: contains cldn5b enhancer sequence, and cldn5b specific gene promoter driving expression of eGFP
Depositing lab: Nathan Lawson. Depositing organization: University of Massachusetts, Worcester. Publication: Robust Identification of Developmentally Active Endothelial Enhancers in Zebrafish Using FANS-Assisted ATAC-Seq. Quillien A, Abdalla M, Yu J, Ou J, Zhu LJ, Lawson ND. Cell Rep. 2017 Jul 18;20(3):709-720. doi: 10.1016/j.celrep.2017.06.070. PubMed 28723572.
Backbone
  Vector backbone: pDESTtol2pACrymCherry
  Backbone manufacturer: Addgene
  Vector type: Bacterial Expression
Growth in bacteria
  Bacterial resistance: Ampicillin, 100 μg/mL
  Growth temperature: 37°C
  Growth strain: DH5alpha
  Copy number: High Copy
Gene/Insert
  Gene/Insert name: cldn5bE1P1Egfp
  Species: D. rerio (zebrafish)
  Entrez Gene: cldn5b (a.k.a. zgc:103419)
  Tag / fusion protein: EGFP (C terminal on insert)
  Cloning method: Gateway Cloning
Terms and licenses: Academic/Nonprofit Terms; Industry Terms: Not Available to Industry
How to cite: pT2-cryR;cldn5bCE1-P1Egfp was a gift from Nathan Lawson (Addgene plasmid # 90154 ; http://n2t.net/addgene:90154 ; RRID:Addgene_90154)
