[The description below was written by a language model from this plasmid's Addgene catalogue record and pLannotate feature annotations shown in this document.]
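Description:
pT2-cryR;cldn5bCE1-P1Egfp is a zebrafish enhancer/promoter reporter plasmid assembled by multisite Gateway cloning into the pDESTtol2pACrymCherry destination backbone. The catalogue lists it as a bacterial expression vector, but that reflects only how it is propagated. In E. coli it replicates from a high-copy ColE1/pUC-type origin and is selected with ampicillin through the β-lactamase gene. Remnants of a pBluescript-style backbone are also annotated, including lac promoter/operator elements, a T3 promoter and a partial M13 origin.

The payload lies between Gateway recombination scars. The short interval between attB4 and attB1 (about 300 bp) is where a 5' entry element would sit and presumably holds the cldn5b enhancer (CE1). The unannotated stretch between attB1 and the EGFP coding sequence presumably contains the cldn5b gene-specific promoter (P1). Neither zebrafish element is annotated in the feature table, so these positions are inferred. EGFP is followed by attB2, attB3 and an SV40 polyadenylation region. The record lists EGFP as a C-terminal tag, but the stated purpose describes it as a reporter driven by the enhancer and promoter.

A second, oppositely oriented cassette encodes mCherry with its own SV40 poly(A) signal. The backbone and plasmid names suggest this is a crystallin-driven red lens marker for identifying transgene carriers, though its promoter is not annotated. The Tol2 transposon arms implied by the backbone name are also not annotated directly. The medaka tyrosinase fragment hit may reflect Tol2-flanking sequence. The construct is used to test whether the cldn5b enhancer, paired with its native promoter, drives endothelial reporter expression in transgenic zebrafish embryos.
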