Features (pLannotate 1.2.2; 23 found; start..end, strand, type, name):
    669..689     +  protein_bind   attB4: mutant version of attB; core recombination site for the Gateway® BP reaction BP Clonase™
   1005..1025    +  protein_bind   attB1: mutant version of attB; core recombination site for the Gateway® BP reaction BP Clonase™
   1511..2227    +  CDS            EGFP: EGFP is a basic (constitutively fluorescent) green fluorescent protein published in 1996, derived from Aequorea victoria. It is reported to be a rapidly-maturing weak dimer with moderate acid sensitivity.
   2228..2293    +  misc_feature   MCS: multiple cloning site
   2317..2337    -  protein_bind   attB2: mutant version of attB; core recombination site for the Gateway® BP reaction BP Clonase™
   2364..2384    -  protein_bind   attB3: mutant version of attB; core recombination site for the Gateway® BP reaction BP Clonase™
   2388..2408    +  CDS            lacZα (fragment): LacZα fragment of β-galactosidase; lacZ fragment
   2424..2558    -  polyA_signal   SV40 poly(A) signal: SV40 polyadenylation signal
   2581..2664    -  CDS            large T antigen (fragment): large T antigen from SV40 (simian virus 40)
   3230..3270    -  misc_feature   MCS (fragment): pBluescript multiple cloning site
   3283..3301    -  promoter       T3 promoter: promoter for bacteriophage T3 RNA polymerase
   3346..3362    -  protein_bind   lac operator: The lac repressor binds to the lac operator to inhibit transcription in E. coli. This inhibition can be relieved by adding lactose or isopropyl-β-D-thiogalactopyranoside (IPTG). lac repressor encoded by lacI
   3370..3400    -  promoter       lac promoter: promoter for the E. coli lac operon
   3415..3436    -  protein_bind   CAP binding site: CAP binding activates transcription in the presence of cAMP. E. coli catabolite activator protein
   3449..3541    -  CDS            lacI (fragment): lac repressor; lacI; The lac repressor binds to the lac operator to inhibit transcription in E. coli. This inhibition can be relieved by adding lactose or isopropyl-β-D-thiogalactopyranoside (IPTG).
   3724..4312    -  rep_origin     ori: high-copy-number ColE1/pMB1/pBR322/pUC origin of replication
   4483..5343    -  CDS            AmpR: β-lactamase; bla; confers resistance to ampicillin, carbenicillin, and related antibiotics
   5344..5448    -  promoter       AmpR promoter: bla
   5474..5695    -  rep_origin     M13 ori (fragment) (sequence partly withheld): M13 bacteriophage origin of replication; arrow indicates direction of (+) strand synthesis
   5695..5982    +  CDS            tyr (fragment) (sequence partly withheld): TYRO_ORYLA - Also known as tyro. Experimental evidence at transcript level: Swiss-Prot protein existence level 2. This is a copper-containing oxidase that functions in the formation of pigments such as melanins and other polyphenolic compounds. From Oryzias latipes (Japanese rice fish) (Japanese killifish).
   6524..6645    -  polyA_signal   SV40 poly(A) signal: SV40 polyadenylation signal
   6668..6751    -  CDS            large T antigen (fragment): large T antigen from SV40 (simian virus 40)
   6771..7478    -  CDS            mCherry: mCherry is a basic (constitutively fluorescent) red fluorescent protein published in 2004, derived from Discosoma sp.. It is reported to be a very rapidly-maturing monomer with low acid sensitivity.
>Addgene plasmid #90154 | pT2-cryR;cldn5bCE1-P1Egfp | addgene full sequence | sequence record 178874 | Addgene NGS Result
TGTCAGACCTGGTAACTCCTTACTGTAACTTATTGCACCTGATGAACAAAAGATGTGAACTGAACGCAAG
TAGGAGGCTAATAGAGGCTAGTACAGTACAAAGATCCCCAAATGATGTGTGCCGGCCTTAGTGGAGGCAG
ACCCCTGGTTATATACCTGTGCTGCAGAAAGAGGGGCTTACAAATGGATCTCTCTGGAATGGCATTATCT
CATGGTGGGAACAGTGTTGTCAGCAGAATCAGCGGGGTGGACTCTGACCTGAGAATGACAGTCTAGCACT
GAATGGCTCAGACAATACTCTTGTGGCCAACTATCACCGGAAAATAAGTGCCTGCCAAAACAAACCAGAC
CAGATGAAGCTACATGGCTGTAGAACGTCAGTATTTAATGTGTTGTGGCCACTTGGTTCACCAGATTTAA
GAGCTAATTTTTTTAAATATCACAGATAATCAATCGCTTTTTTTTTTCTTGACTGAAAAGCTTAGACTGG
AAAATTCTTTGAAAAAGTTTGCACTACAGAAAATAAATACATAACATCCTGCACTGAATGCACACTATTA
ATAGAAAAGAGAGCATTATTGTAGGAAATGTATTGTATATGTACATTCTGTGCATTTCACAATTTTCTCG
AGCAGGAAACAGCTATGACCATGATTACGCCAAGCTATCAACTTTGTATAGAAAAGTTGCAGGATTTCAC
ACTATACAACTCCATCTGTCCACAGCCCACGTAACTCCGACCGGCTCAAATCTACATCCACAGGTCGAGA
TCCTCCACGCCGTGCCAGAGGAGGAGGTCTGGATGCTTTGTTTTCTGTGTTCACGTCCTGCCCAATGTCA
GCGATGAGGTCGGATAGATACGTGTTGAATCCCAGACACCTGGCGTGCAGTGAGCTCACACCAGAGGAAA
CATCTGCAGAGAACATGCAGATCAGAGCTTCTGTGCACTTCTGCCGTCTGTCTGGAGAGCACTCAGGATT
CCTGCTTATGTTATGTACTGTATGCAAGTTTGTACAAAAAAGCAGGCTCGCTAAATTAAACTAAGCGTTA
TTCGAGACGTGGCCGCTTTAACGTTACCTCAGGTGCGCGTTCATTATCAGCGCTCCGTAACAAACTATTC
CTGCCCTGGCTGCCTTACAAGATCACCTAATTCTCTGTTGTTTTACACATCCGTGTGCCTGCATTGACAC
TTGCCCCTCTTCTGTAAAGGGGGCTTTTCTTCCTAAAGAATGCCAGGAAATCACACTTCCAGTAGCAACT
ACCGTCACGTTTAAAAAACTCTGACTGCGGGATGCTAATTTTTTTGTTCGGCTGTTCTAACTTGTGATTG
GCTGCTGGCAGACGCGCCGCGCTCTGATTGGCTGGAGCCGCTCCTCTTTGTTGCGGGCGCTCTATAACAG
CATCCTCCCTTCATTGCAGAGCAGAAACTCCTCAAGCACTTCATTTGAGCGATGTAGAGACACTTCTGCT
GCTTCTGACAGATTTAGAGTTTGGAGAAAAAATCGCCACCATGGTGAGCAAGGGCGAGGAGCTGTTCACC
GGGGTGGTGCCCATCCTGGTCGAGCTGGACGGCGACGTAAACGGCCACAAGTTCAGCGTGTCCGGCGAGG
GCGAGGGCGATGCCACCTACGGCAAGCTGACCCTGAAGTTCATCTGCACCACCGGCAAGCTGCCCGTGCC
CTGGCCCACCCTCGTGACCACCCTGACCTACGGCGTGCAGTGCTTCAGCCGCTACCCCGACCACATGAAG
CAGCACGACTTCTTCAAGTCCGCCATGCCCGAAGGCTACGTCCAGGAGCGCACCATCTTCTTCAAGGACG
ACGGCAACTACAAGACCCGCGCCGAGGTGAAGTTCGAGGGCGACACCCTGGTGAACCGCATCGAGCTGAA
GGGCATCGACTTCAAGGAGGACGGCAACATCCTGGGGCACAAGCTGGAGTACAACTACAACAGCCACAAC
GTCTATATCATGGCCGACAAGCAGAAGAACGGCATCAAGGTGAACTTCAAGATCCGCCACAACATCGAGG
ACGGCAGCGTGCAGCTCGCCGACCACTACCAGCAGAACACCCCCATCGGCGACGGCCCCGTGCTGCTGCC
CGACAACCACTACCTGAGCACCCAGTCCGCCCTGAGCAAAGACCCCAACGAGAAGCGCGATCACATGGTC
CTGCTGGAGTTCGTGACCGCCGCCGGGATCACTCTCGGCATGGACGAGCTGTACAAGTCCGGACTCAGAT
CTCGAGCTCAAGCTTCGAATTCTGCAGTCGACGGTACCGCGGGCCCGGGATCCACCGGATCTAGATAACT
GATACCCAGCTTTCTTGTACAAAGTGGGGCGCGCCTACGTAACTAGTCTCGAGCAACTTTATTATACATA
GTTGATAATTCACTGGCCGTCGTTTTACGGTACCATCGATGATGATCCAGACATGATAAGATACATTGAT
GAGTTTGGACAAACCACAACTAGAATGCAGTGAAAAAAATGCTTTATTTGTGAAATTTGTGATGCTATTG
CTTTATTTGTAACCATTATAAGCTGCAATAAACAAGTTAACAACAACAATTGCATTCATTTTATGTTTCA
GGTTCAGGGGGAGGTGTGGGAGGTTTTTTAAAGCAAGTAAAACCTCTACAAATGTGGTATGGCTGATTAT
GATCCTCTAGATCAGATCTGCGAAGATACGGCCACGGGTGCTCTTGATCCTGTGGCTGATTTTGGACTGT
GCTGCTCGCAGCTGCTGATGAATCACATACTTCCTCCATTTTCTTCCACTGATTGACTGTTATAATTTCC
CTAATTTCCAGGTCAAGGTGCTGTGCATTGTGGTAATAGATGTGACATGACGTCACTTCCAAAGGACCAA
TGAACATGTCTGACCAATTTCATATAATGTGAAAACGATTTTCATAGGCAGAATAAATAACATTTAAATT
AAACTGGGCATCAGCGCAATTCAATTGGTTTGGTAATAGCAAGGGAAAATAGAATGAAGTGATCTCCAAA
AAATAAGTACTTTTTGACTGTAAATAAAATTGTAAGGAGTAAAAAGTACTTTTTTTTCTAAAAAAATGTA
ATTAAGTAAAAGTAAAAGTATTGATTTTTAATTGTACTCAAGTAAAGTAAAAATCCCCAAAAATAATACT
TAAGTACAGTAATCAAGTAAAATTACTCAAGTACTTTACACCTCTGGTTCTTGACCCCCTACCTTCAGCA
AGCCCAGCAGATCCACTAGTTCTAGAGCGGCCGCCACCGCGGTGGAGCTCCAGCTTTTGTTCCCTTTAGT
GAGGGTTAATTGCGCGCTTGGCGTAATCATGGTCATAGCTGTTTCCTGTGTGAAATTGTTATCCGCTCAC
AATTCCACACAACATACGAGCCGGAAGCATAAAGTGTAAAGCCTGGGGTGCCTAATGAGTGAGCTAACTC
ACATTAATTGCGTTGCGCTCACTGCCCGCTTTCCAGTCGGGAAACCTGTCGTGCCAGCTGCATTAATGAA
TCGGCCAACGCGCGGGGAGAGGCGGTTTGCGTATTGGGCGCTCTTCCGCTTCCTCGCTCACTGACTCGCT
GCGCTCGGTCGTTCGGCTGCGGCGAGCGGTATCAGCTCACTCAAAGGCGGTAATACGGTTATCCACAGAA
TCAGGGGATAACGCAGGAAAGAACATGTGAGCAAAAGGCCAGCAAAAGGCCAGGAACCGTAAAAAGGCCG
CGTTGCTGGCGTTTTTCCATAGGCTCCGCCCCCCTGACGAGCATCACAAAAATCGACGCTCAAGTCAGAG
GTGGCGAAACCCGACAGGACTATAAAGATACCAGGCGTTTCCCCCTGGAAGCTCCCTCGTGCGCTCTCCT
GTTCCGACCCTGCCGCTTACCGGATACCTGTCCGCCTTTCTCCCTTCGGGAAGCGTGGCGCTTTCTCATA
GCTCACGCTGTAGGTATCTCAGTTCGGTGTAGGTCGTTCGCTCCAAGCTGGGCTGTGTGCACGAACCCCC
CGTTCAGCCCGACCGCTGCGCCTTATCCGGTAACTATCGTCTTGAGTCCAACCCGGTAAGACACGACTTA
TCGCCACTGGCAGCAGCCACTGGTAACAGGATTAGCAGAGCGAGGTATGTAGGCGGTGCTACAGAGTTCT
TGAAGTGGTGGCCTAACTACGGCTACACTAGAAGAACAGTATTTGGTATCTGCGCTCTGCTGAAGCCAGT
TACCTTCGGAAAAAGAGTTGGTAGCTCTTGATCCGGCAAACAAACCACCGCTGGTAGCGGTGGTTTTTTT
GTTTGCAAGCAGCAGATTACGCGCAGAAAAAAAGGATCTCAAGAAGATCCTTTGATCTTTTCTACGGGGT
CTGACGCTCAGTGGAACGAAAACTCACGTTAAGGCATTTTGGTCATGAGATTATCAAAAAGGATCTTCAC
CTAGATCCTTTTAAATTAAAAATGAAGTTTTAAATCAATCTAAAGTATATATGAGTAAACTTGGTCTGAC
AGTTACCAATGCTTAATCAGTGAGGCACCTATCTCAGCGATCTGTCTATTTCGTTCATCCATAGTTGCCT
GACTCCCCGTCGTGTAGATAACTACGATACGGGAGGGCTTACCATCTGGCCCCAGTGCTGCAATGATACC
GCGAGACCCACGCTCACCGGCTCCAGATTTATCAGCAATAAACCAGCCAGCCGGAAGGGCCGAGCGCAGA
AGTGGTCCTGCAACTTTATCCGCCTCCATCCAGTCTATTAATTGTTGCCGGGAAGCTAGAGTAAGTAGTT
CGCCAGTTAATAGTTTGCGCAACGTTGTTGCCATTGCTACAGGCATCGTGGTGTCACGCTCGTCGTTTGG
TATGGCTTCATTCAGCTCCGGTTCCCAACGATCAAGGCGAGTTACATGATCCCCCATGTTGTGCAAAAAA
GCGGTTAGCTCCTTCGGTCCTCCGATCGTTGTCAGAAGTAAGTTGGCCGCAGTGTTATCACTCATGGTTA
TGGCAGCACTGCATAATTCTCTTACTGTCATGCCATCCGTAAGATGCTTTTCTGTGACTGGTGAGTACTC
AACCAAGTCATTCTGAGAATAGTGTATGCGGCGACCGAGTTGCTCTTGCCCGGCGTCAATACGGGATAAT
ACCGCGCCACATAGCAGAACTTTAAAAGTGCTCATCATTGGAAAACGTTCTTCGGGGCGAAAACTCTCAA
GGATCTTACCGCTGTTGAGATCCAGTTCGATGTAACCCACTCGTGCACCCAACTGATCTTCAGCATCTTT
TACTTTCACCAGCGTTTCTGGGTGAGCAAAAACAGGAAGGCAAAATGCCGCAAAAAAGGGAATAAGGGCG
ACACGGAAATGTTGAATACTCATACTCTTCCTTTTTCAATATTATTGAAGCATTTATCAGGGTTATTGTC
TCATGAGCGGATACATATTTGAATGTATTTAGAAAAATAAACAAATAGGGGTTCCGCGCACATTTCCCCG
AAAAGTGCCACCTAAATTGTAAGCGTTAATATTTTGTTAAAATTCGCGTTAAATTTTTGTTAAATCAGCT
CATTTTTTAACCAATAGGCCGAAATCGGCAAAATCCCTTATAAATCAAAAGAATAGACCGAGATAGGGT
[37 nt withheld, positions 5600-5636]
AAAGAACGTGGACTCCAACGTCAAAGG
[32 nt withheld, positions 5664-5695]
GCTGGCTAAGAACTCATCAGCCTCCCCGGTCCATCTACCCACGTACCAATGCACCAATTGGCCACAATGA
CGGCTACTACATGGTGCCATTCCTTCCTCTTTATAGGAATGGAGACTACCTCCTGTCCAACAATGCTCTT
GGATACGAGTACGCCTACCTGTTGGACCCAGGTCATTGCACAACACCAGAAATGCCCTCTGATCTGCAAA
AGACGTGAATATCTGTTCAGACACCCATATCCACTCTGTTCCACACAGGTCAGAGGTTTGTCCAGGAGTT
CTTGACAGAGGTGTAAAAAGTACTCAAAAATTTTACTCAAGTGAAAGTACAAGTACTTAGGGAAAATTTT
ACTCAATTAAAAGTAAAAGTATCTGGCTAGAATCTTACTTGAGTAAAAGTAAAAAAGTACTCCATTAAAA
TTGTACTTGAGTATTAAGGAAGTAAAAGTAAAAGCAAGAAAGAAAACTAGAGATTCTTGTTTAAGCTTTT
AATCTCAAAAAACATTAAATGAAATGCATACAAGGTTTTATCCTGCTTTAGAACTGTTTGTATTTAATTA
TCAAACTATAAGACAGACAATCTAATGCCAGTACACGCTACTCAAAGTTGTAAAACCTCAGATTTAACTT
CAGTAGAAGCTGATTCTCAAAATTGTTAGTGTCAAGCCTAGCTCTTTTGGGGCTGAAAAGCAATCCTGCA
GTGCTGAAAAGCCTCTCACAGGCAGCCGATGCGGGAAGAGGTGTATTAGTCTTGATAGAGAGGCTGCAAA
TAGCAGGAAACGTGAGCAGAGACTCCCTGGTGTCTGAAACACAGGCCCATTTACGCCTTAAGATACATTG
ATGAGTTTGGACAAACCACAACTAGAATGCAGTGAAAAAAATGCTTTATTTGTGAAATTTGTGATGCTAT
TGCTTTATTTGTAACCATTATAAGCTGCAATAAACAAGTTAACAACAACAATTGCATTCATTTTATGTTT
CAGGTTCAGGGGGAGGTGTGGGAGGTTTTTTAAAGCAAGTAAAACCTCTACAAATGTGGTATGGCTGATT
ATGATCTAGAGTCGCGGCCGCTTTACTTGTACAGCTCGTCCATGCCGCCGGTGGAGTGGTGGCCCTCGGC
GCGCTCGTACTGTTCCACGATGGTGTAGTCCTCGTTGTGGGAGGTGATGTCCAGCTTGATGTTGACGTTG
TAGGCGCCGGGCAGCTGCACGGGCTTCTTGGCCTTGTAGGTGGTCTTGACCTCGGCGTCGTAGTGGCCGC
CGTCCTTCAGCTTCAGCCTCTGCTTGATCTCGCCCTTCAGGGCGCCGTCCTCGGGGTACATCCGCTCGGA
GGAGGCCTCCCAGCCCATGGTCTTCTTCTGCATTACGGGGCCGTCGGAGGGGAAGTTGGTGCCGCGCAGC
TTCACCTTGTAGATGAACTCGCCGTCCTGCAGGGAGGAGTCCTGGGTCACGGTCACCACGCCGCCGTCCT
CGAAGTTCATCACGCGCTCCCACTTGAAGCCCTCGGGGAAGGACAGCTTCAAGTAGTCGGGGATGTCGGC
GGGGTGCTTCACGTAGGCCTTGGAGCCGTACATGAACTGAGGGGACAGGATGTCCCAGGCGAAGGGCAGG
GGGCCGCCCTTGGTCACCTTCAGCTTGGCGGTCTGGGTGCCCTCGTAGGGGCGGCCCTCGCCCTCGCCCT
CGATCTCGAACTCGTGGCCGTTCACGGAGCCCTCCATGTGCACCTTGAAGCGCATGAACTCCTTGATGAT
GGCCATGTTGTCATCCTCGCCCTTGCTCACCATGGTGGCGACCGGTAA
